>Addgene plasmid #193698 | pLKO.1 puro shPRDM14-5 | addgene full sequence | sequence record 380245 | Addgene NGS Result
CAGGGCCGTACGCACCCTCGCCGCCGCGTTCGCCGACTACCCCGCCACGCGCCACACCGTCGATCCGGAC
CGCCACATCGAGCGGGTCACCGAGCTGCAAGAACTCTTCCTCACGCGCGTCGGGCTCGACATCGGCAAGG
TGTGGGTCGCGGACGACGGCGCCGCGGTGGCGGTCTGGACCACGCCGGAGAGCGTCGAAGCGGGGGCGGT
GTTCGCCGAGATCGGCCCGCGCATGGCCGAGTTGAGCGGTTCCCGGCTGGCCGCGCAGCAACAGATGGAA
GGCCTCCTGGCGCCGCACCGGCCCAAGGAGCCCGCGTGGTTCCTGGCCACCGTCGGCGTCTCGCCCGACC
ACCAGGGCAAGGGTCTGGGCAGCGCCGTCGTGCTCCCCGGAGTGGAGGCGGCCGAGCGCGCCGGGGTGCC
CGCCTTCCTGGAGACCTCCGCGCCCCGCAACCTCCCCTTCTACGAGCGGCTCGGCTTCACCGTCACCGCC
GACGTCGAGGTGCCCGAAGGACCGCGCACCTGGTGCATGACCCGCAAGCCCGGTGCCTGACGCCCGCCCC
ACGACCCGCAGCGCCCGACCGAAAGGAGCGCACGACCCCATGCATCGGTACCTTTAAGACCAATGACTTA
CAAGGCAGCTGTAGATCTTAGCCACTTTTTAAAAGAAAAGGGGGGACTGGAAGGGCTAATTCACTCCCAA
CGAAGACAAGATCTGCTTTTTGCTTGTACTGGGTCTCTCTGGTTAGACCAGATCTGAGCCTGGGAGCTCT
CTGGCTAACTAGGGAACCCACTGCTTAAGCCTCAATAAAGCTTGCCTTGAGTGCTTCAAGTAGTGTGTGC
CCGTCTGTTGTGTGACTCTGGTAACTAGAGATCCCTCAGACCCTTTTAGTCAGTGTGGAAAATCTCTAGC
AGTAGTAGTTCATGTCATCTTATTATTCAGTATTTATAACTTGCAAAGAAATGAATATCAGAGAGTGAGA
GGAACTTGTTTATTGCAGCTTATAATGGTTACAAATAAAGCAATAGCATCACAAATTTCACAAATAAAGC
ATTTTTTTCACTGCATTCTAGTTGTGGTTTGTCCAAACTCATCAATGTATCTTATCATGTCTGGCTCTAG
CTATCCCGCCCCTAACTCCGCCCATCCCGCCCCTAACTCCGCCCAGTTCCGCCCATTCTCCGCCCCATGG
CTGACTAATTTTTTTTATTTATGCAGAGGCCGAGGCCGCCTCGGCCTCTGAGCTATTCCAGAAGTAGTGA
GGAGGCTTTTTTGGAGGCCTAGGGACGTACCCAATTCGCCCTATAGTGAGTCGTATTACGCGCGCTCACT
GGCCGTCGTTTTACAACGTCGTGACTGGGAAAACCCTGGCGTTACCCAACTTAATCGCCTTGCAGCACAT
CCCCCTTTCGCCAGCTGGCGTAATAGCGAAGAGGCCCGCACCGATCGCCCTTCCCAACAGTTGCGCAGCC
TGAATGGCGAATGGG
[124 nt withheld, positions 1486-1609]
C
[91 nt withheld, positions 1611-1701]
A
[49 nt withheld, positions 1703-1751]
CCTTTGACGTTGGAGTCCACGTTCTTT
[37 nt withheld, positions 1779-1815]
ACCCTATCTCGGTCTATTCTTTTGATTTATAAGGGATTTTGCCGATTTCGGCCTATTGGTTAAAAAATGA
GCTGATTTAACAAAAATTTAACGCGAATTTTAACAAAATATTAACGCTTACAATTTAGGTGGCACTTTTC
GGGGAAATGTGCGCGGAACCCCTATTTGTTTATTTTTCTAAATACATTCAAATATGTATCCGCTCATGAG
ACAATAACCCTGATAAATGCTTCAATAATATTGAAAAAGGAAGAGTATGAGTATTCAACATTTCCGTGTC
GCCCTTATTCCCTTTTTTGCGGCATTTTGCCTTCCTGTTTTTGCTCACCCAGAAACGCTGGTGAAAGTAA
AAGATGCTGAAGATCAGTTGGGTGCACGAGTGGGTTACATCGAACTGGATCTCAACAGCGGTAAGATCCT
TGAGAGTTTTCGCCCCGAAGAACGTTTTCCAATGATGAGCACTTTTAAAGTTCTGCTATGTGGCGCGGTA
TTATCCCGTATTGACGCCGGGCAAGAGCAACTCGGTCGCCGCATACACTATTCTCAGAATGACTTGGTTG
AGTACTCACCAGTCACAGAAAAGCATCTTACGGATGGCATGACAGTAAGAGAATTATGCAGTGCTGCCAT
AACCATGAGTGATAACACTGCGGCCAACTTACTTCTGACAACGATCGGAGGACCGAAGGAGCTAACCGCT
TTTTTGCACAACATGGGGGATCATGTAACTCGCCTTGATCGTTGGGAACCGGAGCTGAATGAAGCCATAC
CAAACGACGAGCGTGACACCACGATGCCTGTAGCAATGGCAACAACGTTGCGCAAACTATTAACTGGCGA
ACTACTTACTCTAGCTTCCCGGCAACAATTAATAGACTGGATGGAGGCGGATAAAGTTGCAGGACCACTT
CTGCGCTCGGCCCTTCCGGCTGGCTGGTTTATTGCTGATAAATCTGGAGCCGGTGAGCGTGGGTCTCGCG
GTATCATTGCAGCACTGGGGCCAGATGGTAAGCCCTCCCGTATCGTAGTTATCTACACGACGGGGAGTCA
GGCAACTATGGATGAACGAAATAGACAGATCGCTGAGATAGGTGCCTCACTGATTAAGCATTGGTAACTG
TCAGACCAAGTTTACTCATATATACTTTAGATTGATTTAAAACTTCATTTTTAATTTAAAAGGATCTAGG
TGAAGATCCTTTTTGATAATCTCATGACCAAAATCCCTTAACGTGAGTTTTCGTTCCACTGAGCGTCAGA
CCCCGTAGAAAAGATCAAAGGATCTTCTTGAGATCCTTTTTTTCTGCGCGTAATCTGCTGCTTGCAAACA
AAAAAACCACCGCTACCAGCGGTGGTTTGTTTGCCGGATCAAGAGCTACCAACTCTTTTTCCGAAGGTAA
CTGGCTTCAGCAGAGCGCAGATACCAAATACTGTTCTTCTAGTGTAGCCGTAGTTAGGCCACCACTTCAA
GAACTCTGTAGCACCGCCTACATACCTCGCTCTGCTAATCCTGTTACCAGTGGCTGCTGCCAGTGGCGAT
AAGTCGTGTCTTACCGGGTTGGACTCAAGACGATAGTTACCGGATAAGGCGCAGCGGTCGGGCTGAACGG
GGGGTTCGTGCACACAGCCCAGCTTGGAGCGAACGACCTACACCGAACTGAGATACCTACAGCGTGAGCT
ATGAGAAAGCGCCACGCTTCCCGAAGGGAGAAAGGCGGACAGGTATCCGGTAAGCGGCAGGGTCGGAACA
GGAGAGCGCACGAGGGAGCTTCCAGGGGGAAACGCCTGGTATCTTTATAGTCCTGTCGGGTTTCGCCACC
TCTGACTTGAGCGTCGATTTTTGTGATGCTCGTCAGGGGGGCGGAGCCTATGGAAAAACGCCAGCAACGC
GGCCTTTTTACGGTTCCTGGCCTTTTGCTGGCCTTTTGCTCACATGTTCTTTCCTGCGTTATCCCCTGAT
TCTGTGGATAACCGTATTACCGCCTTTGAGTGAGCTGATACCGCTCGCCGCAGCCGAACGACCGAGCGCA
GCGAGTCAGTGAGCGAGGAAGCGGAAGAGCGCCCAATACGCAAACCGCCTCTCCCCGCGCGTTGGCCGAT
TCATTAATGCAGCTGGCACGACAGGTTTCCCGACTGGAAAGCGGGCAGTGAGCGCAACGCAATTAATGTG
AGTTAGCTCACTCATTAGGCACCCCAGGCTTTACACTTTATGCTTCCGGCTCGTATGTTGTGTGGAATTG
TGAGCGGATAACAATTTCACACAGGAAACAGCTATGACCATGATTACGCCAAGCGCGCAATTAACCCTCA
CTAAAGGGAACAAAAGCTGGAGCTGCAAGCTTAATGTAGTCTTATGCAATACTCTTGTAGTCTTGCAACA
TGGTAACGATGAGTTAGCAACATGCCTTACAAGGAGAGAAAAAGCACCGTGCATGCCGATTGGTGGAAGT
AAGGTGGTACGATCGTGCCTTATTAGGAAGGCAACAGACGGGTCTGACATGGATTGGACGAACCACTGAA
TTGCCGCATTGCAGAGATATTGTATTTAAGTGCCTAGCTCGATACATAAACGGGTCTCTCTGGTTAGACC
AGATCTGAGCCTGGGAGCTCTCTGGCTAACTAGGGAACCCACTGCTTAAGCCTCAATAAAGCTTGCCTTG
AGTGCTTCAAGTAGTGTGTGCCCGTCTGTTGTGTGACTCTGGTAACTAGAGATCCCTCAGACCCTTTTAG
TCAGTGTGGAAAATCTCTAGCAGTGGCGCCCGAACAGGGACTTGAAAGCGAAAGGGAAACCAGAGGAGCT
CTCTCGACGCAGGACTCGGCTTGCTGAAGCGCGCACGGCAAGAGGCGAGGGGCGGCGACTGGTGAGTACG
CCAAAAATTTTGACTAGCGGAGGCTAGAAGGAGAGAGATGGGTGCGAGAGCGTCAGTATTAAGCGGGGGA
GAATTAGATCGCGATGGGAAAAAATTCGGTTAAGGCCAGGGGGAAAGAAAAAATATAAATTAAAACATAT
AGTATGGGCAAGCAGGGAGCTAGAACGATTCGCAGTTAATCCTGGCCTGTTAGAAACATCAGAAGGCTGT
AGACAAATACTGGGACAGCTACAACCATCCCTTCAGACAGGATCAGAAGAACTTAGATCATTATATAATA
CAGTAGCAACCCTCTATTGTGTGCATCAAAGGATAGAGATAAAAGACACCAAGGAAGCTTTAGACAAGAT
AGAGGAAGAGCAAAACAAAAGTAAGACCACCGCACAGCAAGCGGCCGCTGATCTTCAGACCTGGAGGAGG
AGATATGAGGGACAATTGGAGAAGTGAATTATATAAATATAAAGTAGTAAAAATTGAACCATTAGGAGTA
GCACCCACCAAGGCAAAGAGAAGAGTGGTGCAGAGAGAAAAAAGAGCAGTGGGAATAGGAGCTTTGTTCC
TTGGGTTCTTGGGAGCAGCAGGAAGCACTATGGGCGCAGCGTCAATGACGCTGACGGTACAGGCCAGACA
ATTATTGTCTGGTATAGTGCAGCAGCAGAACAATTTGCTGAGGGCTATTGAGGCGCAACAGCATCTGTTG
CAACTCACAGTCTGGGGCATCAAGCAGCTCCAGGCAAGAATCCTGGCTGTGGAAAGATACCTAAAGGATC
AACAGCTCCTGGGGATTTGGGGTTGCTCTGGAAAACTCATTTGCACCACTGCTGTGCCTTGGAATGCTAG
TTGGAGTAATAAATCTCTGGAACAGATTTGGAATCACACGACCTGGATGGAGTGGGACAGAGAAATTAAC
AATTACACAAGCTTAATACACTCCTTAATTGAAGAATCGCAAAACCAGCAAGAAAAGAATGAACAAGAAT
TATTGGAATTAGATAAATGGGCAAGTTTGTGGAATTGGTTTAACATAACAAATTGGCTGTGGTATATAAA
ATTATTCATAATGATAGTAGGAGGCTTGGTAGGTTTAAGAATAGTTTTTGCTGTACTTTCTATAGTGAAT
AGAGTTAGGCAGGGATATTCACCATTATCGTTTCAGACCCACCTCCCAACCCCGAGGGGACCCGACAGGC
CCGAAGGAATAGAAGAAGAAGGTGGAGAGAGAGACAGAGACAGATCCATTCGATTAGTGAACGGATCTCG
ACGGTATCGATCACGAGACTAGCCTCGAGCGGCCGCCCCCTTCACCGAGGGCCTATTTCCCATGATTCCT
TCATATTTGCATATACGATACAAGGCTGTTAGAGAGATAATTGGAATTAATTTGACTGTAAACACAAAGA
TATTAGTACAAAATACGTGACGTAGAAAGTAATAATTTCTTGGGTAGTTTGCAGTTTTAAAATTATGTTT
TAAAATGGACTATCATATGCTTACCGTAACTTGAAAGTATTTCGATTTCTTGGCTTTATATATCTTGTGG
AAAGGACGAAACACCGGGTGGGAAATGTTTCTCTCAATCTCGAGATTGAGAGAAACATTTCCCACTTTTT
AATTCTCGACCTCGAGACAAATGGCAGTATTCATCCACAATTTTAAAAGAAAAGGGGGGATTGGGGGGTA
CAGTGCAGGGGAAAGAATAGTAGACATAATAGCAACAGACATACAAACTAAAGAATTACAAAAACAAATT
ACAAAAATTCAAAATTTTCGGGTTTATTACAGGGACAGCAGAGATCCACTTTGGCCGCGGCTCGAGGGGG
TTGGGGTTGCGCCTTTTCCAAGGCAGCCCTGGGTTTGCGCAGGGACGCGGCTGCTCTGGGCGTGGTTCCG
GGAAACGCAGCGGCGCCGACCCTGGGTCTCGCACATTCTTCACGTCCGTTCGCAGCGTCACCCGGATCTT
CGCCGCTACCCTTGTGGGCCCCCCGGCGACGCTTCCTGCTCCGCCCCTAAGTCGGGAAGGTTCCTTGCGG
TTCGCGGCGTGCCGGACGTGACAAACGGAAGCCGCACGTCTCACTAGTACCCTCGCAGACGGACAGCGCC
AGGGAGCAATGGCAGCGCGCCGACCGCGATGGGCTGTGGCCAATAGCGGCTGCTCAGCAGGGCGCGCCGA
GAGCAGCGGCCGGGAAGGGGCGGTGCGGGAGGCGGGGTGTGGGGCGGTAGTGTGGGCCCTGTTCCTGCCC
GCGCGGTGTTCCGCATTCTGCAAGCCTCCGGAGCGCACGTCGGCAGTCGGCTCCCTCGTTGACCGAATCA
CCGACCTCTCTCCCCAGGGGGATCCACCGGAGCTTACCATGACCGAGTACAAGCCCACGGTGCGCCTCGC
CACCCGCGACGACGTCCC
Features (pLannotate 1.2.2; 25 found; start..end, strand, type, name):
    593..676     +  CDS            nef (fragment): NEF_HV1Z2 - Experimental evidence at protein level: Swiss-Prot protein existence level 1. Extracellular Nef protein targets CD4(+) T-lymphocytes for apoptosis by interacting with CXCR4 surface receptors. From Human immunodeficiency virus type 1 group M subtype D (isolate Z2/CDC-Z34) (HIV-1).
    678..911     +  LTR            3' LTR (ΔU3): self-inactivating 3' long terminal repeat (LTR) from HIV-1
    983..1104    +  polyA_signal   SV40 poly(A) signal: SV40 polyadenylation signal
   1144..1279    +  rep_origin     SV40 ori: SV40 origin of replication
   1300..1318    -  promoter       T7 promoter: promoter for bacteriophage T7 RNA polymerase
   1326..1481    +  CDS            lacZα (fragment): LacZα fragment of β-galactosidase; lacZ fragment
   1486..1914    +  rep_origin     f1 ori (sequence partly withheld): f1 bacteriophage origin of replication; arrow indicates direction of (+) strand synthesis
   1967..2071    +  promoter       AmpR promoter: bla
   2072..2932    +  CDS            AmpR: β-lactamase; bla; confers resistance to ampicillin, carbenicillin, and related antibiotics
   3103..3691    +  rep_origin     ori: high-copy-number ColE1/pMB1/pBR322/pUC origin of replication
   3874..3966    +  CDS            lacI (fragment): lac repressor; lacI; The lac repressor binds to the lac operator to inhibit transcription in E. coli. This inhibition can be relieved by adding lactose or isopropyl-β-D-thiogalactopyranoside (IPTG).
   3979..4000    +  protein_bind   CAP binding site: CAP binding activates transcription in the presence of cAMP. E. coli catabolite activator protein
   4015..4045    +  promoter       lac promoter: promoter for the E. coli lac operon
   4053..4069    +  protein_bind   lac operator: The lac repressor binds to the lac operator to inhibit transcription in E. coli. This inhibition can be relieved by adding lactose or isopropyl-β-D-thiogalactopyranoside (IPTG). lac repressor encoded by lacI
   4114..4132    +  promoter       T3 promoter: promoter for bacteriophage T3 RNA polymerase
   4160..4386    +  promoter       RSV promoter: Rous sarcoma virus enhancer/promoter
   4387..4567    +  LTR            5' LTR (truncated): truncated 5' long terminal repeat (LTR) from HIV-1
   4614..4739    +  misc_feature   HIV-1 Ψ: packaging signal of human immunodeficiency virus type 1
   4723..5086    +  CDS            HIV-1 gag (fragment): gag protein from human immunodeficiency virus 1; gag
   5232..5465    +  misc_feature   RRE: The Rev response element (RRE) of HIV-1 allows for Rev-dependent mRNA export from the nucleus to the cytoplasm.
   5842..5942    +  CDS            Rev (fragment): human immunodeficiency virus 1 (HIV-1) Rev protein; rev; enhances nuclear export of unspliced and incompletely spliced viral mRNAs
   5992..6232    +  promoter       U6 promoter: RNA polymerase III promoter for human U6 snRNA
   6336..6453    +  misc_feature   cPPT/CTS: central polypurine tract and central termination sequence of HIV-1
   6502..7012    +  promoter       hPGK promoter: human phosphoglycerate kinase 1 promoter
   7034..550     +  CDS            PuroR (across the origin): puromycin N-acetyltransferase; pac from Streptomyces alboniger; confers resistance to puromycin
