[The description below was written by a language model from this plasmid's Addgene catalogue record and pLannotate feature annotations shown in this document.]
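Description:
pLKO.1 puro shPRDM14-5 is a third-generation-style, self-inactivating lentiviral shRNA vector built on the pLKO.1 puro backbone and designed for constitutive knockdown of human PRDM14 (also known as PFM11). It is propagated in E. coli as a high-copy plasmid through a ColE1/pUC-type origin with ampicillin selection (AmpR, β-lactamase). The backbone also carries an f1 origin, an SV40 origin and poly(A) signal, and leftover lac-region, T7 and T3 promoter elements from the parental cloning vector.

The viral genome is transcribed in packaging cells from an RSV promoter fused to a truncated HIV-1 5' LTR. It includes the Ψ packaging signal with an adjoining gag fragment, the Rev response element for Rev-dependent nuclear export, and a cPPT/CTS element that aids nuclear import of the reverse-transcribed genome. It ends in a ΔU3 3' LTR, which leaves the integrated provirus without LTR promoter activity. Within this frame, a human U6 RNA polymerase III promoter drives the PRDM14 hairpin, which was cloned between the AgeI and EcoRI sites and lies between the U6 promoter and the cPPT in the annotated sequence, although the hairpin itself is not called out as a feature. Downstream, a human PGK promoter expresses puromycin N-acetyltransferase, so transduced mammalian cells can be selected with puromycin.

The hairpin derives from a Broad Institute RNAi library clone and is one of a numbered series of PRDM14-targeting constructs. It was deposited in connection with work on how YAP1 and PRDM14 contribute to cell survival and tumorigenesis, where it serves for stable loss-of-function studies of PRDM14 in human cells.
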