Addgene plasmid #193698: pLKO.1 puro shPRDM14-5
Purpose: Constitutive lentiviral expression of PRDM14 shRNA
Depositing lab: William Hahn. Depositing organization: Dana-Farber Cancer Institute. Publication: YAP1 and PRDM14 converge to promote cell survival and tumorigenesis. Kim M, Ly SH, Xie Y, Duronio GN, Ford-Roshon D, Hwang JH, Sulahian R, Rennhack JP, So J, Gjoerup O, Talamas JA, Grandclaudon M, Long HW, Doench JG, Sethi NS, Giannakis M, Hahn WC. Dev Cell. 2022 Jan 24;57(2):212-227.e8. doi: 10.1016/j.devcel.2021.12.006. Epub 2022 Jan 5. PubMed 34990589.
Backbone
  Vector backbone: pLKO.1 puro
  Vector type: Lentiviral
Growth in bacteria
  Bacterial resistance: Ampicillin, 100 μg/mL
  Growth temperature: 37°C
  Growth strain: NEB Stable
  Copy number: High Copy
Gene/Insert
  Gene/Insert name: PRDM14
  gRNA/shRNA sequence: CCGGGTGGGAAATGTTTCTCTCAATCTCGAGATTGAGAGAAACATTTCCCACTTTTT
  Species: H. sapiens (human)
  Entrez Gene: PRDM14 (a.k.a. PFM11)
  Cloning method: Restriction Enzyme; 5′ cloning site Age1 (unknown if destroyed); 3′ cloning site EcoR1 (unknown if destroyed)
  Sequencing primers: 5′ LKO.1 5'
Resource information
  A portion of this plasmid was derived from a plasmid made by: Broad Institute (GPP)
Terms and licenses: Academic/Nonprofit Terms; Industry Terms: Not Available to Industry
Depositor comments: Clone ID: TRCN0000018526
How to cite: pLKO.1 puro shPRDM14-5 was a gift from William Hahn (Addgene plasmid # 193698 ; http://n2t.net/addgene:193698 ; RRID:Addgene_193698)
